>Addgene plasmid #200308 | Dt NaV1.4-N1600T | addgene full sequence | sequence record 396324 | Addgene NGS Result
GACGGATCGGGAGATCTCCCGATCCCCTATGGTGCACTCTCAGTACAATCTGCTCTGATGCCGCATAGTT
AAGCCAGTATCTGCTCCCTGCTTGTGTGTTGGAGGTCGCTGAGTAGTGCGCGAGCAAAATTTAAGCTACA
ACAAGGCAAGGCTTGACCGACAATTGCATGAAGAATCTGCTTAGGGTTAGGCGTTTTGCGCTGCTTCGCG
ATGTACGGGCCAGATATACGCGTTGACATTGATTATTGACTAGTTATTAATAGTAATCAATTACGGGGTC
ATTAGTTCATAGCCCATATATGGAGTTCCGCGTTACATAACTTACGGTAAATGGCCCGCCTGGCTGACCG
CCCAACGACCCCCGCCCATTGACGTCAATAATGACGTATGTTCCCATAGTAACGCCAATAGGGACTTTCC
ATTGACGTCAATGGGTGGAGTATTTACGGTAAACTGCCCACTTGGCAGTACATCAAGTGTATCATATGCC
AAGTACGCCCCCTATTGACGTCAATGACGGTAAATGGCCCGCCTGGCATTATGCCCAGTACATGACCTTA
TGGGACTTTCCTACTTGGCAGTACATCTACGTATTAGTCATCGCTATTACCATGGTGATGCGGTTTTGGC
AGTACATCAATGGGCGTGGATAGCGGTTTGACTCACGGGGATTTCCAAGTCTCCACCCCATTGACGTCAA
TGGGAGTTTGTTTTGGCACCAAAATCAACGGGACTTTCCAAAATGTCGTAACAACTCCGCCCCATTGACG
CAAATGGGCGGTAGGCGTGTACGGTGGGAGGTCTATATAAGCAGAGCTCTCTGGCTAACTAGAGAACCCA
CTGCTTACTGGCTTATCGAAATTAATACGACTCACTATAGGGAGACCCAAGCTGGCTAGCGTTTAAACTT
AAGATGGCTGGAAAGATCCTGCCTCCTGGACCCGATTCACTGAGAAGATTCACCAAAGAGACTATTGCCA
AGATTGAGAAGACTATTGAGGAGGAGGCCATCAGGAAGGCCAAGCAGATCGAGGTGCTGGACGAGGTGGT
GAGAAAGCCCAATAAGGGCCTGGAGGCCGGCAAGAGCCTGCCACTGATCTATGGCGACCCCCCACCAGAG
CTGATCGGCGTGGCCCTGGAGGATCTGGATCCCTTTTACTCCAATCAGAAGACATTCATCGTGCTGAACA
AGTCCAAGGCCATCTTCCGGTTTACCGCCACAAAGGCCATGTATCTGCTGGACCCATTCAACCTGCTGAG
GAGAGGCGCCATCAAGGTGCTGATCCACTCCGTGTTTTCCTTTTTCATCATGATCACAATCCTGGCCAAC
TGCGTGTTCATGACAATGAATGACCCACCTCCATGGGCCAAGAATGTGGAGTATACCTTCACAGGCATCT
ACACCTTTGAGTCCCTGATCAAGATCTTTTCCCGGGGCTTTTGCATCGACTCCTTTACCTTTCTGAGAGA
TCCATGGAATTGGCTGGATTTCTGCGTGATCGTGATGGCCTACACCACAGAGTTTGTGGATCTGGGCAAT
GTGAGCGCCCTGCGGACATTCCGCGTGCTGAGAGCCCTGAAGACAATCACAGTGATCCCAGGCCTGAAGA
CAATCGTGGGCGCCCTGATCCAGTCCGTGAAGAAGCTGGCCGATGTGATGATCCTGACAGTGTTTTGTCT
GGCCGTGTTTGCCCTGATCGGCCTGCAGCTGTTTATGGGCAACCTGAGGCAGAAGTGCGTGCGGTGGCCA
CCCCCTGAGGAGGCCTACGAGTACTATAGAAACCAGACAATCAACTCCATGGAGTTCGACGACAACTCCA
CACTGTACAATAACACCGACATGTTTACCAATATCTCCATCGATTGGTCTACCTATCTGTCTGACGAGTC
CAACTTCTATTATCTGGAGGGCGCCCTGGACGCCCTGCTGTGCGGCAATTCCTCCGACAGCGGCAAGTGT
CCTGAGTCCTTCACATGCATGAAGACCGGCCGGAATCCAAATTATGGCTACACCAACTTTGATTCCTTTA
ATTGGGCCTATCTGGCCCTGTTTCGGCTGATGACCCAGGATTACTGGGAGAATCTGTTTCAGCTGACACT
GAGAGCCGCCGGCAAGACCTATATGATCTTCTTTGTGCTGGTAATCTTTCTGGGCTCTTTCTATCTGGTG
AATCTGATCCTGGCCGTGGTGGCCATGGCCTATGACGAGCAGAATGAGGCCACCATCCAGGAGGCCCTGG
AGAAGGAGAAGGAGTTCCACGACATGCTGGAGCAGCTGAAGAAGCACCAGGAGGAGCAGGGCCAGCGCAA
GGCCTCTATGGCCTCCCTGGGCCTGGTGAATGAGGACATCAAGAAGAGCACCGAGGCCGACCTGGCCGAG
GATAAGGAGAAGATGGACTGTAATGGCCGGATGATCCCTCGGGTGGTAATCGATACAGTGGACGCCGTGG
AGGATGACGTGAGCAGCGTGAAGACAGATCTGGAGAAGAACTCCAAGATGTACCTGGAGGAGCCAACACT
GCAGAAGCGGACCGGCTCTTCCGTGAGCGTGGTGTCCGAGGCCATGATCGAGGAGCTGGAGGAGGCCCAG
CAGCCTTGTCCACCATGGTGGTATAAGTTTGCCAACATCTTTCTGAAGTGGGATTGCTGTAAGCCCTGGA
TCCAGTTCAAGGAGTTTGTGCGGTTTGTGGTAATGGACCCATTCGTGGACCTGGGCATCACCATCTGTAT
CGTGCTGAATACCCTGTTCATGGCCATGGAGCACTACCCTATGACCGAGAAGTTTGAGAACGTGCTGACC
GTGGGCAATCTGGTGTTTACAGGCATCTTCGCCGCCGAGATGTTTCTGAAGCTGATCGCCCTGGATCCCT
ACTACTATTTTCAGGTGGGCTGGAACGTGTTCGACTCCATCATCGTGACACTGTCCCTGGTGGAGCTGGG
CCTGGCCAATGTGGAGGGCCTGTCTGTGCTGAGATCTTTTAGACTGCTGCGGGTGTTTAAGCTGGCCAAG
TCCTGGCCAACACTGAATATGCTGATCAAGATCATCGGCAACAGCGTGGGCGCCCTGGGCAACCTGACAC
TGGTGCTGGCCATCATCGTGTTTATCTTCGCCGTGGTGGGCATGCAGCTGTTCGGCAAGAGCTATAAGGA
GTGCGTGTGCAATATCAATTCCGACTGCGTGCTGCCCCGGTGGCACATGAATGACTTTTTCCACTCCTTC
CTGATCATCTTCCGGATCCTGTGCGGCGAGTGGATCGAGACCATGTGGGATTGTATGGAGGTGGCCGGCC
AGGCCATGTGCCTGACCGTGTTTCTGATGGTAATGGTGGTGGGCAATCTGGTGGTGCTGAACCTGTTTCT
GGCCCTGCTGCTGTCCAGCTTTTCTGCCGACTCCCTGTCTGCCTCCGACGATGACGGCGAGATGAATAAT
CTGCAGATCGCCATCGGCAGAATCACAAGAGGCATCGACTTCATCAAGAAGACAGCCATCAGCTTCCTGC
CCTTCAAGAAGAAGGAGCAGAACAAGGAGGAGGATAAGGATAACATCGACGACGTGAATAAGGAGAGCTT
CGCCCTGAATCACCTGAAGACCGAGGAGGAGCCAAAGCCAGAGTGCCCCGCCTTCGACGGCTTTGTGAAG
AAGCCTAGATACATCATGACAGAGCTGGACCACATCAATCTGATCAATAACCCACACTACAGAATCGAGG
TGCCTATCGCCTCCGAGGAGAGCGACGTGGATTACCTGGAGACAGATGAGTTCTCCACCCAGAGCGAGTT
CGAGGAGACAGTGATCAAGCCAAAGAAGAAGTTTGACGATGGCAGCTCCGTGTGCTCTACCGTGGATTAT
CGGCCCCCAGAGCCTGAGGAGGTGGAGGAGACACTGGAGAACAAGGAGGAGGACGGCCCAGAGGAGTGTT
TTACAGAGGCCTGCGTGCAGAGATTTCCATGTCTGTATGTGGACATCAAGACAGAGAAGGGCAAGATCTG
GTGGAACATCAGGAAGACATGCTTTAAGATCGTGGAGCACAATTGGTTCGAGACCTTCATCATCTTCATG
ATCCTGCTGTCCTCCGGCGCCCTGGCCTTTGAGGACATCAACATCGAGCAGCGCAAGGTAATCAAGACCA
TCCTGGAGTATGCCGACAAGGTGTTCTCCTACATCTTCGTGCTGGAGATGCTGCTGAAGTGGGTGGCCTA
TGGCTACAAGATCTACTTCACAAATGCCTGGTGTTGGCTGGATTTTCTGATCGTGGATGTGAGCCTGATC
AGCCTGACAGCCAACTGGCTGGGCTACTCCGAGCTGGGCCCAATCAAGTCCCTGCGCACCCTGAGAGCCC
TGAGACCTCTGCGGGCCCTGTCTCGGTTCGAGGGCATGAGGGTGGTGGTGAACGCCCTGCTGGGCGCCAT
CCCATCCATCATGAACGTGCTGCTGGTGTGCCTGATCTTTTGGCTGATCTTTTCCATCATGGGCGTGAAT
CTGTTTGCCGGCAAGTTCTACAGATGCATCAATACAACCACCAGCGAGCTGTTCGATATATCCATCGTGA
ACAATAGATCCGATTGCATGGCCCTGAACTTCACAGAGCAGGTGCGGTGGGTGAACGTGAAGGTGAACTT
TGATAATGTGGGCCTGGGCTACCTGTCCCTGCTGCAGGTGGCCACCTTTAAGGGCTGGATGGACATCATG
TACGCCGCCGTGGACTCTAGGAACATCGAGGACCAGCCCGTGTACGAGATCAACCTGTACATGTACCTGT
ATTTTGTGATCTTCATCATCTTTGGCGCCTTCTTTACCCTGAATCTGTTCATCGGCGTGATCATCGATAA
TTTCAATCAGCAGAAGAAGAAGTTTGGCGGCAAGGACATCTTTATGACCGAGGAGCAGAAGAAGTATTAT
AACGCCATGAAGAAGCTGGGCTCTAAGAAGCCAGTGAAGCCAATCCCCAGACCAGAGAACCCCATCCAGG
GCGTGGTGTTCGATTTCATCTCCAAGCAGGCCTTTGACATCTTCATCATGATCCTGATCTGTCTGAATAT
GATCACCATGATGATCGAGACAGACGATCAGTCCGATGAGAAGGTGAACATCCTGTTTCAGATCAATCTG
GTGTTTATCGTGATCTTTACCACCGAGTGTTTCCTGAAGATGTTCGCCCTGCGCTATTATTTCTTCACAA
TCGGCTGGAATATCTTTGATTTTGTGGTGGTAATCATCTCCATCGCCGGCATCGTGCTGTCCGACCTGAT
CGCCGAGTACTTCGTGTCCCCAACACTGTTTAGAGTGATCAGACTGGCCAGGATCGGCCGGGTGCTGAGA
CTGATCAAGGGCGCCAAGGGCATCAGAACCCTGCTGTTCGCCCTGATGATGTCCCTGCCAGCCCTGTTTA
ACATCGGCCTGCTGCTGTTCCTGGTAATGTTTATCTACTCCATCTTCGGCATGTCCAACTTTGCCTACGT
GAAGAAGGAGTCCGGCATCGATGATATGTTTAACTTCGAGACATTTGGCTCCTCTATCATCTGTCTGTTT
GAGATCACCACCTCCGCCGGCTGGGACGGCCTGCTGAATCCAATCCTGAATAGCGGCGAGCCCGATTGCG
ACCCCCACATCGAGAATCCTGGCACAGGCGTGAGGGGCGATTGCGGCAATCCAGCCATCGGCATCGTGTT
CTTTTGTAGCTACATCATCATCTCCTTCCTGATCGTGATCACCATGTATATCGCCATCATCCTGGAGAAC
TTCAATGTGGCCACAGAGGAGAGCGGCGAGCCCCTGTGCGAGGACGATTTTGAGATGTTTTACGAGACAT
GGGAGAAGTTTGATCCCGACGCCACCCAGTTTGTGGAGTATTCCAGAATGTCCGACTTTGTGGACACCCT
GCAGGACCCCCTGAGAATCCCCAAGCCAAACAAGATCAAGCTGATCACCCTGGATCTGCCAATGGTGGTG
GGCGACAAGATCCACTGCCTGGACATCCTGTTTGCCCTGACCAAGGAGGTGCTGGGCGATAGCGGCGAGA
TGGATGCCCTGAAGGCCTCCATGGAGGAGAAGTTTATGGCCGCCAACCCATCTAAGGTGTCCTATGAGCC
AATCACAACAACCCTGAAGCGGAAGCAGGAGGAGGTGTGCGCCATCAAGATCCAGAGAGCCTTCAGGAGG
CACCTGCTGAAGAGATCTGTGAAGCACGCCAGCTACGTGTATCGGCACTCTAAGGACTTTGACTCCGCCG
TGGAGGATGCCCCAGAGAAGGAGGGCCTGGTGGCCGACAGGATCAACAGCGCCTATGGCCAGTACCTGGA
GGACGAGGGCACCAACGGAAGCCAGAGACCCAGGACTACCAATAGATTTTCACGGAGCAGCGGGGACGAC
TGATAAGATATCCAGCACAGTGGCGGCCGCTCGAGTCTAGAGGGCCCGTTTAAACCCGCTGATCAGCCTC
GACTGTGCCTTCTAGTTGCCAGCCATCTGTTGTTTGCCCCTCCCCCGTGCCTTCCTTGACCCTGGAAGGT
GCCACTCCCACTGTCCTTTCCTAATAAAATGAGGAAATTGCATCGCATTGTCTGAGTAGGTGTCATTCTA
TTCTGGGGGGTGGGGTGGGGCAGGACAGCAAGGGGGAGGATTGGGAAGACAATAGCAGGCATGCTGGGGA
TGCGGTGGGCTCTATGGCTTCTGAGGCGGAAAGAACCAGCTGGGGCTCTAGGGGGTATCCCC
[124 nt withheld, positions 6713-6836]
C
[91 nt withheld, positions 6838-6928]
A
[49 nt withheld, positions 6930-6978]
CCTTTGACGTTGGAGTCCACGTTCTTT
[37 nt withheld, positions 7006-7042]
ACCCTATCTCGGTCTATTCTTTTGATTTATAAGGGATTTTGCCGATTTCGGCCTATTGGTTAAAAAATGA
GCTGATTTAACAAAAATTTAACGCGAATTAATTCTGTGGAATGTGTGTCAGTTAGGGTGTGGAAAGTCCC
CAGGCTCCCCAGCAGGCAGAAGTATGCAAAGCATGCATCTCAATTAGTCAGCAACCAGGTGTGGAAAGTC
CCCAGGCTCCCCAGCAGGCAGAAGTATGCAAAGCATGCATCTCAATTAGTCAGCAACCATAGTCCCGCCC
CTAACTCCGCCCATCCCGCCCCTAACTCCGCCCAGTTCCGCCCATTCTCCGCCCCATGGCTGACTAATTT
TTTTTATTTATGCAGAGGCCGAGGCCGCCTCTGCCTCTGAGCTATTCCAGAAGTAGTGAGGAGGCTTTTT
TGGAGGCCTAGGCTTTTGCAAAAAGCTCCCGGGAGCTTGTATATCCATTTTCGGATCTGATCAAGAGACA
GGATGAGGATCGTTTCGCATGATTGAACAAGATGGATTGCACGCAGGTTCTCCGGCCGCTTGGGTGGAGA
GGCTATTCGGCTATGACTGGGCACAACAGACAATCGGCTGCTCTGATGCCGCCGTGTTCCGGCTGTCAGC
GCAGGGGCGCCCGGTTCTTTTTGTCAAGACCGACCTGTCCGGTGCCCTGAATGAACTGCAGGACGAGGCA
GCGCGGCTATCGTGGCTGGCCACGACGGGCGTTCCTTGCGCAGCTGTGCTCGACGTTGTCACTGAAGCGG
GAAGGGACTGGCTGCTATTGGGCGAAGTGCCGGGGCAGGATCTCCTGTCATCTCACCTTGCTCCTGCCGA
GAAAGTATCCATCATGGCTGATGCAATGCGGCGGCTGCATACGCTTGATCCGGCTACCTGCCCATTCGAC
CACCAAGCGAAACATCGCATCGAGCGAGCACGTACTCGGATGGAAGCCGGTCTTGTCGATCAGGATGATC
TGGACGAAGAGCATCAGGGGCTCGCGCCAGCCGAACTGTTCGCCAGGCTCAAGGCGCGCATGCCCGACGG
CGAGGATCTCGTCGTGACCCATGGCGATGCCTGCTTGCCGAATATCATGGTGGAAAATGGCCGCTTTTCT
GGATTCATCGACTGTGGCCGGCTGGGTGTGGCGGACCGCTATCAGGACATAGCGTTGGCTACCCGTGATA
TTGCTGAAGAGCTTGGCGGCGAATGGGCTGACCGCTTCCTCGTGCTTTACGGTATCGCCGCTCCCGATTC
GCAGCGCATCGCCTTCTATCGCCTTCTTGACGAGTTCTTCTGAGCGGGACTCTGGGGTTCGAAATGACCG
ACCAAGCGACGCCCAACCTGCCATCACGAGATTTCGATTCCACCGCCGCCTTCTATGAAAGGTTGGGCTT
CGGAATCGTTTTCCGGGACGCCGGCTGGATGATCCTCCAGCGCGGGGATCTCATGCTGGAGTTCTTCGCC
CACCCCAACTTGTTTATTGCAGCTTATAATGGTTACAAATAAAGCAATAGCATCACAAATTTCACAAATA
AAGCATTTTTTTCACTGCATTCTAGTTGTGGTTTGTCCAAACTCATCAATGTATCTTATCATGTCTGTAT
ACCGTCGACCTCTAGCTAGAGCTTGGCGTAATCATGGTCATAGCTGTTTCCTGTGTGAAATTGTTATCCG
CTCACAATTCCACACAACATACGAGCCGGAAGCATAAAGTGTAAAGCCTGGGGTGCCTAATGAGTGAGCT
AACTCACATTAATTGCGTTGCGCTCACTGCCCGCTTTCCAGTCGGGAAACCTGTCGTGCCAGCTGCATTA
ATGAATCGGCCAACGCGCGGGGAGAGGCGGTTTGCGTATTGGGCGCTCTTCCGCTTCCTCGCTCACTGAC
TCGCTGCGCTCGGTCGTTCGGCTGCGGCGAGCGGTATCAGCTCACTCAAAGGCGGTAATACGGTTATCCA
CAGAATCAGGGGATAACGCAGGAAAGAACATGTGAGCAAAAGGCCAGCAAAAGGCCAGGAACCGTAAAAA
GGCCGCGTTGCTGGCGTTTTTCCATAGGCTCCGCCCCCCTGACGAGCATCACAAAAATCGACGCTCAAGT
CAGAGGTGGCGAAACCCGACAGGACTATAAAGATACCAGGCGTTTCCCCCTGGAAGCTCCCTCGTGCGCT
CTCCTGTTCCGACCCTGCCGCTTACCGGATACCTGTCCGCCTTTCTCCCTTCGGGAAGCGTGGCGCTTTC
TCATAGCTCACGCTGTAGGTATCTCAGTTCGGTGTAGGTCGTTCGCTCCAAGCTGGGCTGTGTGCACGAA
CCCCCCGTTCAGCCCGACCGCTGCGCCTTATCCGGTAACTATCGTCTTGAGTCCAACCCGGTAAGACACG
ACTTATCGCCACTGGCAGCAGCCACTGGTAACAGGATTAGCAGAGCGAGGTATGTAGGCGGTGCTACAGA
GTTCTTGAAGTGGTGGCCTAACTACGGCTACACTAGAAGAACAGTATTTGGTATCTGCGCTCTGCTGAAG
CCAGTTACCTTCGGAAAAAGAGTTGGTAGCTCTTGATCCGGCAAACAAACCACCGCTGGTAGCGGTGGTT
TTTTTGTTTGCAAGCAGCAGATTACGCGCAGAAAAAAAGGATCTCAAGAAGATCCTTTGATCTTTTCTAC
GGGGTCTGACGCTCAGTGGAACGAAAACTCACGTTAAGGGATTTTGGTCATGAGATTATCAAAAAGGATC
TTCACCTAGATCCTTTTAAATTAAAAATGAAGTTTTAAATCAATCTAAAGTATATATGAGTAAACTTGGT
CTGACAGTTACCAATGCTTAATCAGTGAGGCACCTATCTCAGCGATCTGTCTATTTCGTTCATCCATAGT
TGCCTGACTCCCCGTCGTGTAGATAACTACGATACGGGAGGGCTTACCATCTGGCCCCAGTGCTGCAATG
ATACCGCGAGACCCACGCTCACCGGCTCCAGATTTATCAGCAATAAACCAGCCAGCCGGAAGGGCCGAGC
GCAGAAGTGGTCCTGCAACTTTATCCGCCTCCATCCAGTCTATTAATTGTTGCCGGGAAGCTAGAGTAAG
TAGTTCGCCAGTTAATAGTTTGCGCAACGTTGTTGCCATTGCTACAGGCATCGTGGTGTCACGCTCGTCG
TTTGGTATGGCTTCATTCAGCTCCGGTTCCCAACGATCAAGGCGAGTTACATGATCCCCCATGTTGTGCA
AAAAAGCGGTTAGCTCCTTCGGTCCTCCGATCGTTGTCAGAAGTAAGTTGGCCGCAGTGTTATCACTCAT
GGTTATGGCAGCACTGCATAATTCTCTTACTGTCATGCCATCCGTAAGATGCTTTTCTGTGACTGGTGAG
TACTCAACCAAGTCATTCTGAGAATAGTGTATGCGGCGACCGAGTTGCTCTTGCCCGGCGTCAATACGGG
ATAATACCGCGCCACATAGCAGAACTTTAAAAGTGCTCATCATTGGAAAACGTTCTTCGGGGCGAAAACT
CTCAAGGATCTTACCGCTGTTGAGATCCAGTTCGATGTAACCCACTCGTGCACCCAACTGATCTTCAGCA
TCTTTTACTTTCACCAGCGTTTCTGGGTGAGCAAAAACAGGAAGGCAAAATGCCGCAAAAAAGGGAATAA
GGGCGACACGGAAATGTTGAATACTCATACTCTTCCTTTTTCAATATTATTGAAGCATTTATCAGGGTTA
TTGTCTCATGAGCGGATACATATTTGAATGTATTTAGAAAAATAAACAAATAGGGGTTCCGCGCACATTT
CCCCGAAAAGTGCCACCTGACGTC
Features (pLannotate 1.2.2; 20 found; start..end, strand, type, name):
     28..80      -  misc_feature   bom (fragment): basis of mobility region from pBR322
    235..614     +  enhancer       CMV enhancer: human cytomegalovirus immediate early enhancer
    615..818     +  promoter       CMV promoter: human cytomegalovirus (CMV) immediate early promoter
    814..847     +  LTR            5' LTR (truncated) (fragment): truncated 5' long terminal repeat (LTR) from HIV-1
    863..881     +  promoter       T7 promoter: promoter for bacteriophage T7 RNA polymerase
    926..6325    +  CDS            Scn4a: SCN4A_RAT - Experimental evidence at protein level: Swiss-Prot protein existence level 1. PPore-forming subunit of a voltage-gated sodium channel complex through which Na(+) ions pass in accordance with their electrochemical gradient (PubMed:2559760, PubMed:16303569, PubMed:28012039). Alternates between resting, activated and inactivated states (PubMed:28012039). Required for normal muscle fiber excitability, normal muscle contraction and relaxation cycles, and constant muscle strength in the presence of fluctuating K(+) levels (By similarity). From Rattus norvegicus (Rat).
   6443..6667    +  polyA_signal   bGH poly(A) signal: bovine growth hormone polyadenylation signal
   6671..6692    +  promoter       SV40 promoter (fragment): SV40 enhancer and early promoter
   6713..7141    +  rep_origin     f1 ori (sequence partly withheld): f1 bacteriophage origin of replication; arrow indicates direction of (+) strand synthesis
   7155..7484    +  promoter       SV40 promoter: SV40 enhancer and early promoter
   7551..8342    +  CDS            neo: KKA2_KLEPN - Also known as kan, nptII. Experimental evidence at protein level: Swiss-Prot protein existence level 1. Resistance to kanamycin, neomycin, paromomycin, ribostamycin, butirosin and gentamicin B. From Klebsiella pneumoniae.
   8366..8524    +  CDS            ble (fragment): BLE_KLEPN - Experimental evidence at protein level: Swiss-Prot protein existence level 1. Binding protein with a strong affinity to the bleomycin family of antibiotics. Binds to CL990; an antimitotic-antibiotic compound. From Klebsiella pneumoniae.
   8519..8640    +  polyA_signal   SV40 poly(A) signal: SV40 polyadenylation signal
   8711..8733    -  protein_bind   lac operator (fragment): The lac repressor binds to the lac operator to inhibit transcription in E. coli. This inhibition can be relieved by adding lactose or isopropyl-β-D-thiogalactopyranoside (IPTG). lac repressor encoded by lacI
   8737..8767    -  promoter       lac promoter: promoter for the E. coli lac operon
   8782..8803    -  protein_bind   CAP binding site: CAP binding activates transcription in the presence of cAMP. E. coli catabolite activator protein
   8816..8908    -  CDS            lacI (fragment): lac repressor; lacI; The lac repressor binds to the lac operator to inhibit transcription in E. coli. This inhibition can be relieved by adding lactose or isopropyl-β-D-thiogalactopyranoside (IPTG).
   9091..9679    -  rep_origin     ori: high-copy-number ColE1/pMB1/pBR322/pUC origin of replication
   9850..10710   -  CDS            AmpR: β-lactamase; bla; confers resistance to ampicillin, carbenicillin, and related antibiotics
  10711..10815   -  promoter       AmpR promoter: bla
