[The description below was written by a language model from this plasmid's Addgene catalogue record and pLannotate feature annotations shown in this document.]
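Description:
Dt NaV1.4-N1600T is a pcDNA3.1-based mammalian expression plasmid of about 10.8 kb carrying the skeletal muscle voltage-gated sodium channel NaV1.4 from the dyeing poison frog Dendrobates tinctorius, with an asparagine-to-threonine substitution at position 1600. The roughly 5.4 kb open reading frame, which the automated annotation labels by homology to rat Scn4a, encodes the pore-forming alpha subunit. It sits downstream of the human CMV immediate-early enhancer and promoter and is terminated by the bovine growth hormone polyadenylation signal, giving strong constitutive expression in transfected mammalian cells. A bacteriophage T7 promoter lies between the CMV promoter and the coding sequence, allowing in vitro transcription of channel RNA, which fits the stated use in oocytes as well as mammalian cells. No epitope tags or fluorescent reporters are annotated or recorded.

The backbone provides a high-copy ColE1/pUC-type origin and a beta-lactamase gene for ampicillin selection in E. coli, along with an f1 origin for single-stranded DNA production. An SV40 early promoter drives a neomycin phosphotransferase gene followed by an SV40 polyadenylation signal, which would permit G418 selection of stably transfected mammalian cells. Short hits to an HIV-1 LTR, ble, lacI and lac regulatory elements are annotated only as fragments and are most likely backbone remnants rather than functional parts. The associated publication examined whether toxin resistance in poison birds and frogs arises from sodium channel mutations, so this point mutant is presumably intended for functional comparison with the unmutated frog channel, although the record does not spell out the specific role of N1600T.
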