Addgene plasmid #200308: Dt NaV1.4-N1600T
Purpose: Expression in mammalian cells or oocytes
Depositing lab: Dan Minor. Depositing organization: University of California, San Francisco (UCSF). Publication: Evidence that toxin resistance in poison birds and frogs is not rooted in sodium channel mutations and may rely on "toxin sponge" proteins. Abderemane-Ali F, Rossen ND, Kobiela ME, Craig RA, Garrison CE, Chen Z, Colleran CM, O'Connell LA, Du Bois J, Dumbacher JP, Minor DL. J Gen Physiol. 2021 Sep 6;153(9):e202112872. doi: 10.1085/jgp.202112872. Epub 2021 Aug 5. PubMed 34351379.
Backbone
  Vector backbone: pCDNA3.1
  Vector type: Mammalian Expression
Growth in bacteria
  Bacterial resistance: Ampicillin, 100 μg/mL
  Growth temperature: 30°C
  Growth strain: DH5alpha
  Copy number: High Copy
Gene/Insert
  Gene/Insert name: Dendrobates tinctorius NaV1.4 – muscle channel
  Species: Dendrobates tinctorius
  Mutation: N1600T
  GenBank ID: MZ545382.1
  Promoter: CMV and T7
  Cloning method: Restriction Enzyme; 5′ cloning site AflII (unknown if destroyed); 3′ cloning site EcoRV (unknown if destroyed)
  Sequencing primers: 5′ CMV forward; 3′ bgh reverse
Terms and licenses: Academic/Nonprofit Terms; Industry Terms: Not Available to Industry
How to cite: Dt NaV1.4-N1600T was a gift from Dan Minor (Addgene plasmid # 200308 ; http://n2t.net/addgene:200308 ; RRID:Addgene_200308)
